Addgene plasmid #115125: AT3G47580 L8_pECIA2
Purpose: Bait vector AT3G47580 L8_pECIA2 should be used with prey vector AT3G47580 L8_pECIA14.
Depositing lab: Youssef Belkhadir. Depositing organization: Gregor Mendel Institute of Molecular Plant Biology. Publication: An extracellular network of Arabidopsis leucine-rich repeat receptor kinases. Smakowska-Luzan E, Mott GA, Parys K, Stegmann M, Howton TC, Layeghifard M, Neuhold J, Lehner A, Kong J, Grunwald K, Weinberger N, Satbhai SB, Mayer D, Busch W, Madalinski M, Stolt-Bergner P, Provart NJ, Mukhtar MS, Zipfel C, Desveaux D, Guttman DS, Belkhadir Y. Nature. 2018 Jan 18;553(7688):342-346. doi: 10.1038/nature25184. Epub 2018 Jan 10. PubMed 29320478.
Backbone
  Vector backbone: pECIA2
  Backbone manufacturer: Chris Garcia (Addgene plasmid # 47032)
  Vector type: Insect Expression
Growth in bacteria
  Bacterial resistance: Ampicillin, 100 μg/mL
  Growth temperature: 37°C
  Growth strain: DH5alpha
  Copy number: High Copy
Gene/Insert
  Gene/Insert name: AT3G47580
  Species: A. thaliana (mustard weed)
  Entrez Gene: AT3G47580 (a.k.a. AT3G47580)
  Promoter: Metallothionein (Copper-Inducible)
  Tag / fusion protein: Fc, V5 and hexahistidine tags (C terminal on backbone)
  Cloning method: Ligation Independent Cloning
Terms and licenses: Academic/Nonprofit Terms; Industry Terms: Not Available to Industry
Depositor comments: Plasmid for secreted expression in Drosophila cell culture by induction via CuSO4. Insert is an extracellular domain of indicated LRR-RK, C-terminally tagged with Fc, V5 and hexahistidine tags. Insert Protein Sequence: TDETDRQALLEFKSQVSEGKRDVLSSWNNSFPLCNWKWVTCGRKHKRVTHLNLGGLQLGGIVSPSIGNVSFLISLDLSDNAFGGIIPREVGNLFRLEHLYMAFNSLEGGIPATLSNCSRLLNLDLYSNPLRQGVPSELGSLTKLVILDLGRNNLKGKLPRSLGNLTSLKSLGFTDNNIEGEVPDELARLSQMVGLGLSMNKFFGVFPPAIYNLSALEDLFLFGSGFSGSLKPDFGNLLPNIRELNLGENDLVGAIPTTLSNISTLQKFGINKNMMTGGIYPNFGKVPSLQYLDLSENPLGSYTFGDLEFIDSLTNCTHLQLLSVGYTRLGGALPTSIANMSTELISLNLIGNHFFGSIPQDIGNLIGLQRLQLGKNMLTGPLPTSLGKLLRLGLLSLYSNRMSGEIPSFIGNLTQLEILYLSNNSFEGIVPPSLGKCSHMLDLRIGYNKLNGTIPKEIMQIPTLVNLSMEGNSLSGSLPNDIGSLQNLVKLSLENNKFSGHLPQTLGNCLAMEQLFLQGNSFDGAIPNIRGLMGVRRVDLSNNDLSGSIPEYFANFSKLEYLNLSINNFTGKVPSKGNFQNSTIVFVFGNKNLCGGIKDLKLKPCLAQEPPVETKHS
How to cite: AT3G47580 L8_pECIA2 was a gift from Youssef Belkhadir (Addgene plasmid # 115125 ; http://n2t.net/addgene:115125 ; RRID:Addgene_115125)
