[The description below was written by a language model from this plasmid's Addgene catalogue record and pLannotate feature annotations shown in this document.]
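Description:
AT3G47580 L8_pECIA2 is an insect-cell expression plasmid built on the pECIA2 backbone for secreted production of the extracellular domain of the Arabidopsis thaliana leucine-rich repeat receptor kinase encoded by AT3G47580. It is maintained in E. coli as a high-copy plasmid through a ColE1/pUC-type origin and selected with ampicillin via the β-lactamase gene. The remaining bacterial annotations (lac promoter/operator, and lacZα, lacI, rop and bom fragments) are remnants of the cloning backbone rather than functional parts of the expression unit. No selectable marker for insect cells is annotated.

The expression cassette is driven by the Drosophila metallothionein promoter, which is induced by copper sulfate in Drosophila cell culture. A Drosophila BiP signal sequence directs the protein into the secretory pathway. It is followed by the LRR ectodomain, inserted by ligation-independent cloning, and then by a human IgG1 Fc region, a V5 epitope and a hexahistidine tag at the C terminus. An SV40 polyadenylation signal lies downstream, although it is annotated on the opposite strand. The automated annotation labels part of the insert as an EFR fragment. This most likely reflects sequence similarity to that related LRR receptor kinase, since the catalogue entry identifies the gene as AT3G47580. The hexahistidine tag is stated by the depositor but is not separately annotated in the feature table.

The construct is the "bait" of a matched pair and is meant to be used with the corresponding pECIA14 prey vector carrying the same ectodomain. It belongs to a collection built to map pairwise extracellular interactions among Arabidopsis LRR receptor kinases. The record does not detail the roles of the tags, but Fc, V5 and His tags are commonly used for capture, detection and purification.
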