Features (pLannotate 1.2.2; 18 found; start..end, strand, type, name):
     23..449     +  promoter       MT promoter: Drosophila metallothionein promoter
    467..520     +  sig_peptide    BiP signal sequence: Drosophila BiP signal sequence
    473..1639    +  CDS            EFR (fragment): EFR_ARATH - Experimental evidence at protein level: Swiss-Prot protein existence level 1. Constitutes the pattern-recognition receptor (PPR) that determines the specific perception of elongation factor Tu (EF-Tu), a potent elicitor of the defense response to pathogen-associated molecular patterns (PAMPs); phosphorylates BIK1 upon elicitation to regulate immune responses such as defense hormone expression (e.g. jasmonic acid (JA) and salicylic acid (SA)) (PubMed:29649442). Reduces transformation by Rhizobium radiobacter probably by inducing plant defense during the interaction. Binding to the e
   2402..3082    +  CDS            IGHG1 (fragment): IGHG1_HUMAN - Experimental evidence at protein level: Swiss-Prot protein existence level 1. Constant region of immunoglobulin heavy chains. Immunoglobulins, also known as antibodies, are membrane-bound or secreted glycoproteins produced by B lymphocytes. In the recognition phase of humoral immunity, the membrane-bound immunoglobulins serve as receptors which, upon binding of a specific antigen, trigger the clonal expansion and differentiation of B lymphocytes into immunoglobulins- secreting plasma cells. Secreted immunoglobulins mediate the effector phase of humoral immunity, which results in
   3101..3142    +  CDS            V5 tag: epitope tag from simian virus 5
   3242..3376    -  polyA_signal   SV40 poly(A) signal: SV40 polyadenylation signal
   3399..3483    -  CDS            large T antigen (fragment): large T antigen from SV40 (simian virus 40)
   3483..3507    +  misc_feature   MCS (fragment): pUC18/19 multiple cloning site
   3544..3560    -  protein_bind   lac operator: The lac repressor binds to the lac operator to inhibit transcription in E. coli. This inhibition can be relieved by adding lactose or isopropyl-β-D-thiogalactopyranoside (IPTG). lac repressor encoded by lacI
   3568..3598    -  promoter       lac promoter: promoter for the E. coli lac operon
   3613..3634    -  protein_bind   CAP binding site: CAP binding activates transcription in the presence of cAMP. E. coli catabolite activator protein
   3647..3739    -  CDS            lacI (fragment): lac repressor; lacI; The lac repressor binds to the lac operator to inhibit transcription in E. coli. This inhibition can be relieved by adding lactose or isopropyl-β-D-thiogalactopyranoside (IPTG).
   3922..4510    -  rep_origin     ori: high-copy-number ColE1/pMB1/pBR322/pUC origin of replication
   4681..5541    -  CDS            AmpR: β-lactamase; bla; confers resistance to ampicillin, carbenicillin, and related antibiotics
   5542..5646    -  promoter       AmpR promoter: bla
   5741..5776    +  CDS            rop (fragment): Rop protein, which maintains plasmids at low copy number; rop
   5878..5977    +  misc_feature   bom (fragment): basis of mobility region from pBR322
   5983..21      -  CDS            lacZα (fragment) (across the origin): LacZα fragment of β-galactosidase; lacZ fragment
>Addgene plasmid #115125 | AT3G47580 L8_pECIA2 | addgene full sequence | sequence record 298970 | Addgene NGS Result
GTAAAACGACGGCCAGTGAATTAATTCGTTGCAGGACAGGATGTGGTGCCCGATGTGACTAGCTCTTTGC
TGCAGGCCGTCCTATCCTCTGGTTCCGATAAGAGACCCAGAACTCCGGCCCCCCACCGCCCACCGCCACC
CCCATACATATGTGGTACGCAAGTAAGAGTGCCTGCGCATGCCCCATGTGCCCCACCAAGAGCTTTGCAT
CCCATACAAGTCCCCAAAGTGGAGAACCGAACCAATTCTTCGCGGGCAGAACAAAAGCTTCTGCACACGT
CTCCACTCGAATTTGGAGCCGGCCGGCGTGTGCAAAAGAGGTGAATCGAACGAAAGACCCGTGTGTAAAG
CCGCGTTTCCAAAATGTATAAAACCGAGAGCATCTGGCCAATGTGCATCAGTTGTGGTCAGCAGCAAAAT
CAAGTGAATCATCTCAGTGCAACTAAAGGGGGGATCCGATCTCAATATGAAGTTATGCATATTACTGGCC
GTCGTGGCCTTTGTTGGCCTCTCGCTCGGGACCGATGAAACTGATAGGCAAGCATTGTTGGAGTTCAAGT
CTCAAGTTTCTGAAGGCAAAAGAGATGTCTTATCCTCATGGAATAACTCATTCCCTCTATGCAACTGGAA
GTGGGTTACATGTGGTCGTAAACACAAGAGAGTTACTCATTTGAACCTCGGGGGATTACAGTTGGGCGGG
ATAGTATCACCATCTATCGGTAATGTATCGTTTCTCATATCACTTGATCTGTCTGATAACGCTTTTGGGG
GTATCATCCCTCGAGAGGTGGGAAACTTGTTTAGACTTGAACACTTGTATATGGCCTTCAATTCTCTAGA
GGGAGGGATTCCAGCCACTCTATCTAACTGCTCTAGATTGTTGAACCTTGATTTATATTCAAATCCTCTT
AGACAAGGTGTTCCTTCTGAACTAGGGTCATTGACGAAACTCGTTATTTTAGATCTTGGTCGAAACAACC
TGAAAGGCAAGCTCCCTAGATCTCTAGGAAACTTGACCTCTTTAAAATCGCTTGGCTTCACAGATAACAA
TATAGAAGGAGAAGTTCCAGATGAATTAGCTAGACTGAGTCAAATGGTGGGTCTTGGGTTATCAATGAAC
AAATTCTTTGGCGTTTTTCCTCCCGCCATCTACAATTTGTCCGCACTTGAGGACTTATTCCTCTTTGGTA
GTGGCTTCTCGGGTAGCCTAAAGCCTGATTTTGGTAATCTGCTACCAAACATTCGTGAGTTAAATCTGGG
AGAAAATGATCTAGTGGGAGCCATTCCAACAACACTTTCCAATATTTCAACTCTACAAAAGTTTGGAATC
AACAAAAACATGATGACAGGAGGTATATATCCGAACTTTGGAAAAGTACCGAGTTTGCAATACCTAGATC
TTAGTGAGAATCCTCTAGGAAGTTACACTTTTGGAGATCTTGAATTTATTGATTCTTTGACTAATTGCAC
CCATTTGCAACTCTTAAGTGTTGGTTACACTAGGCTTGGGGGTGCCTTGCCTACATCCATTGCCAATATG
TCCACAGAACTCATCAGTTTAAACCTTATAGGAAACCACTTTTTTGGAAGCATTCCTCAAGATATTGGGA
ATCTCATAGGCCTACAAAGACTTCAGTTGGGAAAAAATATGTTGACCGGACCACTCCCAACTTCTTTGGG
AAAGCTTCTAAGATTGGGGTTATTAAGTCTATATTCAAATAGGATGTCAGGAGAGATTCCATCTTTTATA
GGCAACCTAACTCAATTAGAAATACTATATTTGTCCAACAATAGTTTTGAGGGAATTGTTCCTCCGAGTC
TCGGGAAGTGTAGTCACATGCTTGATTTACGCATTGGGTATAACAAGTTGAATGGGACTATACCGAAGGA
AATTATGCAAATCCCAACCCTTGTTAACCTAAGCATGGAAGGTAACTCTTTGAGCGGCTCTCTACCAAAT
GATATTGGAAGTCTACAAAATCTTGTAAAACTATCACTTGAGAACAATAAGTTTTCAGGACATCTCCCAC
AAACCTTGGGAAATTGTCTCGCGATGGAACAACTTTTTCTACAAGGAAATTCTTTTGATGGAGCAATTCC
AAATATAAGAGGGTTGATGGGTGTAAGAAGAGTTGATTTGTCAAACAATGATCTATCGGGAAGTATACCT
GAATATTTTGCAAACTTCTCCAAGTTGGAATATCTCAATCTATCTATTAACAATTTTACGGGAAAGGTGC
CTTCCAAAGGAAATTTTCAGAACTCTACAATAGTTTTTGTATTTGGAAACAAAAACCTATGTGGAGGCAT
CAAGGATCTGAAACTAAAGCCATGCCTCGCCCAAGAACCACCAGTGGAGACAAAGCATTCCCTGGAGGTG
CTGTTCCAGGGACCAGGGAGCGACAAAACTCACACATGCCCACCGTGCCCAGCACCTGAACTCCTGGGGG
GACCGTCAGTCTTCCTCTTCCCCCCAAAACCCAAGGACACCCTCATGATCTCCCGGACCCCTGAGGTCAC
ATGCGTGGTGGTGGACGTGAGCCACGAAGACCCTGAGGTCAAGTTCAACTGGTACGTGGACGGCGTGGAG
GTGCATAATGCCAAGACAAAGCCGCGGGAGGAGCAGTACAACAGCACGTACCGTGTGGTCAGCGTCCTCA
CCGTCCTGCACCAGGACTGGCTGAATGGCAAGGAGTACAAGTGCAAGGTCTCCAACAAAGCCCTCCCAGC
CCCCATCGAGAAAACCATCTCCAAAGCCAAAGGGCAGCCCCGAGAACCACAGGTGTACACCCTGCCCCCA
TCCCGGGAGGAGATGACCAAGAACCAGGTCAGCCTGACCTGCCTGGTCAAAGGCTTCTATCCCAGCGACA
TCGCCGTGGAGTGGGAGAGCAATGGGCAGCCGGAGAACAACTACAAGACCACGCCTCCCGTGCTGGACTC
CGACGGCTCCTTCTTCCTCTACAGCAAGCTCACCGTGGACAAGAGCAGGTGGCAGCAGGGGAACGTCTTC
TCATGCTCCGTGATGCATGAGGGTCTGCACAACCACTACACGCAGAAGAGCCTCTCCCTGTCTCCGGGTA
AATCTAGAGGGCCCTTCGAAGGTAAGCCTATCCCTAACCCTCTCCTCGGTCTCGATTCTACGCGTACCGG
TCATCATCACCATCACCATTGAGTTTAAACCCGCTGATCAGCCTCGACTGTGCCTTCTAAGGCCTGAGCT
CGCTGATCAGCCTCGATCGAGGATCCAGACATGATAAGATACATTGATGAGTTTGGACAAACCACAACTA
GAATGCAGTGAAAAAAATGCTTTATTTGTGAAATTTGTGATGCTATTGCTTTATTTGTAACCATTATAAG
CTGCAATAAACAAGTTAACAACAACAATTGCATTCATTTTATGTTTCAGGTTCAGGGGGAGGTGTGGGAG
GTTTTTTAAAGCAAGTAAAACCTCTACAAATGTGGTATGGCTGATTATGATCAGTCGACCTGCAGGCATG
CAAGCTTGGCGTAATCATGGTCATAGCTGTTTCCTGTGTGAAATTGTTATCCGCTCACAATTCCACACAA
CATACGAGCCGGAAGCATAAAGTGTAAAGCCTGGGGTGCCTAATGAGTGAGCTAACTCACATTAATTGCG
TTGCGCTCACTGCCCGCTTTCCAGTCGGGAAACCTGTCGTGCCAGCTGCATTAATGAATCGGCCAACGCG
CGGGGAGAGGCGGTTTGCGTATTGGGCGCTCTTCCGCTTCCTCGCTCACTGACTCGCTGCGCTCGGTCGT
TCGGCTGCGGCGAGCGGTATCAGCTCACTCAAAGGCGGTAATACGGTTATCCACAGAATCAGGGGATAAC
GCAGGAAAGAACATGTGAGCAAAAGGCCAGCAAAAGGCCAGGAACCGTAAAAAGGCCGCGTTGCTGGCGT
TTTTCCATAGGCTCCGCCCCCCTGACGAGCATCACAAAAATCGACGCTCAAGTCAGAGGTGGCGAAACCC
GACAGGACTATAAAGATACCAGGCGTTTCCCCCTGGAAGCTCCCTCGTGCGCTCTCCTGTTCCGACCCTG
CCGCTTACCGGATACCTGTCCGCCTTTCTCCCTTCGGGAAGCGTGGCGCTTTCTCATAGCTCACGCTGTA
GGTATCTCAGTTCGGTGTAGGTCGTTCGCTCCAAGCTGGGCTGTGTGCACGAACCCCCCGTTCAGCCCGA
CCGCTGCGCCTTATCCGGTAACTATCGTCTTGAGTCCAACCCGGTAAGACACGACTTATCGCCACTGGCA
GCAGCCACTGGTAACAGGATTAGCAGAGCGAGGTATGTAGGCGGTGCTACAGAGTTCTTGAAGTGGTGGC
CTAACTACGGCTACACTAGAAGAACAGTATTTGGTATCTGCGCTCTGCTGAAGCCAGTTACCTTCGGAAA
AAGAGTTGGTAGCTCTTGATCCGGCAAACAAACCACCGCTGGTAGCGGTGGTTTTTTTGTTTGCAAGCAG
CAGATTACGCGCAGAAAAAAAGGATCTCAAGAAGATCCTTTGATCTTTTCTACGGGGTCTGACGCTCAGT
GGAACGAAAACTCACGTTAAGGGATTTTGGTCATGAGATTATCAAAAAGGATCTTCACCTAGATCCTTTT
AAATTAAAAATGAAGTTTTAAATCAATCTAAAGTATATATGAGTAAACTTGGTCTGACAGTTACCAATGC
TTAATCAGTGAGGCACCTATCTCAGCGATCTGTCTATTTCGTTCATCCATAGTTGCCTGACTCCCCGTCG
TGTAGATAACTACGATACGGGAGGGCTTACCATCTGGCCCCAGTGCTGCAATGATACCGCGAGACCCACG
CTCACCGGCTCCAGATTTATCAGCAATAAACCAGCCAGCCGGAAGGGCCGAGCGCAGAAGTGGTCCTGCA
ACTTTATCCGCCTCCATCCAGTCTATTAATTGTTGCCGGGAAGCTAGAGTAAGTAGTTCGCCAGTTAATA
GTTTGCGCAACGTTGTTGCCATTGCTACAGGCATCGTGGTGTCACGCTCGTCGTTTGGTATGGCTTCATT
CAGCTCCGGTTCCCAACGATCAAGGCGAGTTACATGATCCCCCATGTTGTGCAAAAAAGCGGTTAGCTCC
TTCGGTCCTCCGATCGTTGTCAGAAGTAAGTTGGCCGCAGTGTTATCACTCATGGTTATGGCAGCACTGC
ATAATTCTCTTACTGTCATGCCATCCGTAAGATGCTTTTCTGTGACTGGTGAGTACTCAACCAAGTCATT
CTGAGAATAGTGTATGCGGCGACCGAGTTGCTCTTGCCCGGCGTCAATACGGGATAATACCGCGCCACAT
AGCAGAACTTTAAAAGTGCTCATCATTGGAAAACGTTCTTCGGGGCGAAAACTCTCAAGGATCTTACCGC
TGTTGAGATCCAGTTCGATGTAACCCACTCGTGCACCCAACTGATCTTCAGCATCTTTTACTTTCACCAG
CGTTTCTGGGTGAGCAAAAACAGGAAGGCAAAATGCCGCAAAAAAGGGAATAAGGGCGACACGGAAATGT
TGAATACTCATACTCTTCCTTTTTCAATATTATTGAAGCATTTATCAGGGTTATTGTCTCATGAGCGGAT
ACATATTTGAATGTATTTAGAAAAATAAACAAATAGGGGTTCCGCGCACATTTCCCCGAAAAGTGCCACC
TGACGTCTAAGAAACCATTATTATCATGACATTAACCTATAAAAATAGGCGTATCACGAGGCCCTTTCGT
CTCGCGCGTTTCGGTGATGACGGTGAAAACCTCTGACACATGCAGCTCCCGGAGACGGTCACAGCTTGTC
TGTAAGCGGATGCCGGGAGCAGACAAGCCCGTCAGGGCGCGTCAGCGGGTGTTGGCGGGTGTCGGGGCTG
GCTTAACTATGCGGCATCAGAGCAGATTGTACTGAGAGTGCACCATATGCGGTGTGAAATACCGCACAGA
TGCGTAAGGAGAAAATACCGCATCAGGCGCCATTCGCCATTCAGGCTGCGCAACTGTTGGGAAGGGCGAT
CGGTGCGGGCCTCTTCGCTATTACGCCAGCTGGCGAAAGGGGGATGTGCTGCAAGGCGATTAAGTTGGGT
AACGCCAGGGTTTTCCCAGTCACGACGTT
